Addgene plasmid #228888: YY225: pAAV_TRE::GFP- GEMINI(A)-P1N4
Purpose: AAV plasmid expressing the destabilized GFP-GEMINI(A) under the control of a doxycycline-inducible promotor.
Depositing lab: Dingchang Lin. Depositing organization: Johns Hopkins University and School of Medicine. Publication: Genetically encoded assembly recorder temporally resolves cellular histories in cellulo and in vivo. Yan Y, Lu J, Li Z, Zhao Z, Shay TF, Wang S, Lei Y, Wang Y, Chen W, Parker P, Yang H, Qi A, Sun Y, Bergles DE, Baker D, Lin D. bioRxiv [Preprint]. 2025 Jul 18:2025.07.16.664392. doi: 10.1101/2025.07.16.664392. PubMed 40791436.
Backbone
  Vector backbone: pAAV
  Total vector size (bp): 5222
  Vector type: AAV
Growth in bacteria
  Bacterial resistance: Ampicillin, 100 μg/mL
  Growth temperature: 30°C
  Growth strain: NEB Stable
  Copy number: High Copy
Gene/Insert
  Gene/Insert name: GFP-GEMINI(A)
  Species: Synthetic
  Promoter: TRE
  Tag / fusion protein: gfp (N terminal on insert)
  Cloning method: Gibson Cloning
  Sequencing primers: 5′ ctaccctcgtaaagg
Terms and licenses: Academic/Nonprofit Terms; Industry Terms: Not Available to Industry
Depositor comments: Please visit https://doi.org/10.1101/2025.07.16.664392 for bioRxiv preprint.
How to cite: YY225: pAAV_TRE::GFP- GEMINI(A)-P1N4 was a gift from Dingchang Lin (Addgene plasmid # 228888 ; http://n2t.net/addgene:228888 ; RRID:Addgene_228888)
