[The description below was written by a language model from this plasmid's Addgene catalogue record and pLannotate feature annotations shown in this document.]
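Description:
YY225: pAAV_TRE::GFP-GEMINI(A)-P1N4 is a 5,222 bp AAV transfer plasmid built on a pAAV backbone, designed to deliver a doxycycline-inducible fluorescent assembly protein to mammalian cells. It is maintained in E. coli through a high-copy ColE1/pUC-type origin and an ampicillin resistance gene (β-lactamase with its own promoter), and it also carries an f1 phage origin. Two AAV2 inverted terminal repeats flank the expression cassette and supply the cis signals needed for replication and packaging of the intervening DNA into recombinant AAV particles. The recorded use of a recombination-deficient bacterial strain reflects the usual instability of ITRs.

Between the ITRs, a third-generation Tet-responsive promoter (annotated as TRE3G) drives a single synthetic fusion open reading frame. Because this promoter is only active when bound by a Tet-On-type transactivator in the presence of doxycycline, and no transactivator is annotated on this plasmid, it must be provided separately. The coding region begins with an N-terminal GFP, followed by the GEMINI(A) module. The automated annotation labels this segment as similar to a bacterial MogA molybdopterin adenylyltransferase, which probably reflects homology of the engineered scaffold rather than an intended enzymatic function. At the C terminus is a fragment matching the mouse ornithine decarboxylase PEST degron used in destabilized EGFP, consistent with the "destabilized" description; the record does not explain the "P1N4" designation. SV40 polyadenylation signal annotations lie downstream of the cassette. Short lacI, lacZα and large T antigen hits appear to be backbone remnants.

According to the record, the construct belongs to a genetically encoded assembly recorder system for temporally resolving cellular histories in cultured cells and in vivo, here providing inducible, short-lived expression of GFP-tagged GEMINI(A).
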