Features (pLannotate 1.2.2; 15 found; start..end, strand, type, name):
     24..145     -  polyA_signal   SV40 poly(A) signal: SV40 polyadenylation signal
    168..236     -  CDS            large T antigen (fragment): large T antigen from SV40 (simian virus 40)
    307..440     +  repeat_region  AAV2 ITR: inverted terminal repeat of adeno-associated virus serotype 2 inverted
    434..490     -  CDS            lacI (fragment): lac repressor; lacI; The lac repressor binds to the lac operator to inhibit transcription in E. coli. This inhibition can be relieved by adding lactose or isopropyl-β-D-thiogalactopyranoside (IPTG).
    673..1261    -  rep_origin     ori: high-copy-number ColE1/pMB1/pBR322/pUC origin of replication
   1432..2292    -  CDS            AmpR: β-lactamase; bla; confers resistance to ampicillin, carbenicillin, and related antibiotics
   2293..2397    -  promoter       AmpR promoter: bla
   2450..2878    -  rep_origin     f1 ori (sequence partly withheld): f1 bacteriophage origin of replication; arrow indicates direction of (+) strand synthesis
   2883..2952    -  CDS            lacZα (fragment): LacZα fragment of β-galactosidase; lacZ fragment
   2947..3079    -  repeat_region  AAV2 ITR (fragment): inverted terminal repeat of adeno-associated virus serotype 2 inverted
   3181..3557    +  promoter       TRE3G promoter: 3rd-generation Tet-responsive promoter that can be activated by binding of Tet-On® 3G
   3566..4279    +  CDS            mgfp5: GFP with folding enhancement mutations; mgfp5; suitable for expression in plants due to removal of a cryptic intron
   4346..4855    +  CDS            mog: MOG_HELPJ - Also known as mogA. Experimental evidence at protein level: Swiss-Prot protein existence level 1. Catalyzes the adenylation of molybdopterin as part of the biosynthesis of the molybdenum-cofactor. From Helicobacter pylori (strain J99 / ATCC 700824) (Campylobacter pylori J99).
   4862..4988    +  CDS            d1EGFP (fragment): EGFP destabilized by fusion to a mutated version of residues 422-461 of mouse ornithine decarboxylase, giving an in vivo half-life of ~1 hour mammalian codon-optimized
   5081..5202    -  polyA_signal   SV40 poly(A) signal: SV40 polyadenylation signal
>Addgene plasmid #228888 | YY225: pAAV_TRE::GFP- GEMINI(A)-P1N4 | addgene full sequence | sequence record 454810 | Addgene NGS Result
GCGGCCGCTTCGAGCAGACATGATAAGATACATTGATGAGTTTGGACAAACCACAACTAGAATGCAGTGA
AAAAAATGCTTTATTTGTGAAATTTGTGATGCTATTGCTTTATTTGTAACCATTATAAGCTGCAATAAAC
AAGTTAACAACAACAATTGCATTCATTTTATGTTTCAGGTTCAGGGGGAGATGTGGGAGGTTTTTTAAAG
CAAGTAAAACCTCTACAAATGTGGTAAAATCGATAAGGATCTTCCTAGAGCATGGCTACGTAGATAAGTA
GCATGGCGGGTTAATCATTAACTACAAGGAACCCCTAGTGATGGAGTTGGCCACTCCCTCTCTGCGCGCT
CGCTCGCTCACTGAGGCCGGGCGACCAAAGGTCGCCCGACGCCCGGGCTTTGCCCGGGCGGCCTCAGTGA
GCGAGCGAGCGCGCAGCTGCATTAATGAATCGGCCAACGCGCGGGGAGAGGCGGTTTGCGTATTGGGCGC
TCTTCCGCTTCCTCGCTCACTGACTCGCTGCGCTCGGTCGTTCGGCTGCGGCGAGCGGTATCAGCTCACT
CAAAGGCGGTAATACGGTTATCCACAGAATCAGGGGATAACGCAGGAAAGAACATGTGAGCAAAAGGCCA
GCAAAAGGCCAGGAACCGTAAAAAGGCCGCGTTGCTGGCGTTTTTCCATAGGCTCCGCCCCCCTGACGAG
CATCACAAAAATCGACGCTCAAGTCAGAGGTGGCGAAACCCGACAGGACTATAAAGATACCAGGCGTTTC
CCCCTGGAAGCTCCCTCGTGCGCTCTCCTGTTCCGACCCTGCCGCTTACCGGATACCTGTCCGCCTTTCT
CCCTTCGGGAAGCGTGGCGCTTTCTCATAGCTCACGCTGTAGGTATCTCAGTTCGGTGTAGGTCGTTCGC
TCCAAGCTGGGCTGTGTGCACGAACCCCCCGTTCAGCCCGACCGCTGCGCCTTATCCGGTAACTATCGTC
TTGAGTCCAACCCGGTAAGACACGACTTATCGCCACTGGCAGCAGCCACTGGTAACAGGATTAGCAGAGC
GAGGTATGTAGGCGGTGCTACAGAGTTCTTGAAGTGGTGGCCTAACTACGGCTACACTAGAAGAACAGTA
TTTGGTATCTGCGCTCTGCTGAAGCCAGTTACCTTCGGAAAAAGAGTTGGTAGCTCTTGATCCGGCAAAC
AAACCACCGCTGGTAGCGGTGGTTTTTTTGTTTGCAAGCAGCAGATTACGCGCAGAAAAAAAGGATCTCA
AGAAGATCCTTTGATCTTTTCTACGGGGTCTGACGCTCAGTGGAACGAAAACTCACGTTAAGGGATTTTG
GTCATGAGATTATCAAAAAGGATCTTCACCTAGATCCTTTTAAATTAAAAATGAAGTTTTAAATCAATCT
AAAGTATATATGAGTAAACTTGGTCTGACAGTTACCAATGCTTAATCAGTGAGGCACCTATCTCAGCGAT
CTGTCTATTTCGTTCATCCATAGTTGCCTGACTCCCCGTCGTGTAGATAACTACGATACGGGAGGGCTTA
CCATCTGGCCCCAGTGCTGCAATGATACCGCGAGACCCACGCTCACCGGCTCCAGATTTATCAGCAATAA
ACCAGCCAGCCGGAAGGGCCGAGCGCAGAAGTGGTCCTGCAACTTTATCCGCCTCCATCCAGTCTATTAA
TTGTTGCCGGGAAGCTAGAGTAAGTAGTTCGCCAGTTAATAGTTTGCGCAACGTTGTTGCCATTGCTACA
GGCATCGTGGTGTCACGCTCGTCGTTTGGTATGGCTTCATTCAGCTCCGGTTCCCAACGATCAAGGCGAG
TTACATGATCCCCCATGTTGTGCAAAAAAGCGGTTAGCTCCTTCGGTCCTCCGATCGTTGTCAGAAGTAA
GTTGGCCGCAGTGTTATCACTCATGGTTATGGCAGCACTGCATAATTCTCTTACTGTCATGCCATCCGTA
AGATGCTTTTCTGTGACTGGTGAGTACTCAACCAAGTCATTCTGAGAATAGTGTATGCGGCGACCGAGTT
GCTCTTGCCCGGCGTCAATACGGGATAATACCGCGCCACATAGCAGAACTTTAAAAGTGCTCATCATTGG
AAAACGTTCTTCGGGGCGAAAACTCTCAAGGATCTTACCGCTGTTGAGATCCAGTTCGATGTAACCCACT
CGTGCACCCAACTGATCTTCAGCATCTTTTACTTTCACCAGCGTTTCTGGGTGAGCAAAAACAGGAAGGC
AAAATGCCGCAAAAAAGGGAATAAGGGCGACACGGAAATGTTGAATACTCATACTCTTCCTTTTTCAATA
TTATTGAAGCATTTATCAGGGTTATTGTCTCATGAGCGGATACATATTTGAATGTATTTAGAAAAATAAA
CAAATAGGGGTTCCGCGCACATTTCCCCGAAAAGTGCCACCTAAATTGTAAGCGTTAATATTTTGTTAAA
ATTCGCGTTAAATTTTTGTTAAATCAGCTCATTTTTTAACCAATAGGCCGAAATCGGCAAAATCCCTTAT
AAATCAAAAGAATAGACCGAGATAGGGT
[37 nt withheld, positions 2549-2585]
AAAGAACGTGGACTCCAACGTCAAAGG
[49 nt withheld, positions 2613-2661]
T
[91 nt withheld, positions 2663-2753]
G
[124 nt withheld, positions 2755-2878]
CCCATTCGCCATTCAGGCTGCGCAACTGTTGGGAAGGGCGATCGGTGCGGGCCTCTTCGCTATTACGCCA
GCTGCGCGCTCGCTCGCTCACTGAGGCCGCCCGGGCAAAGCCCGGGCGTCGGGCGACCTTTGGTCGCCCG
GCCTCAGTGAGCGAGCGAGCGCGCAGAGAGGGAGTGGCCAACTCCATCACTAGGGGTTCCTTGTAGTTAA
TGATTAACCCGCCATGCTACTTATCTACGTAGCCATGCTCTAGGAAGATCTCTGCAGAGGGCCCCCACTA
GTCTTTCGTCTTCAAGAATTCCGTTTACTCCCTATCAGTGATAGAGAACGTATGAAGAGTTTACTCCCTA
TCAGTGATAGAGAACGTATGCAGACTTTACTCCCTATCAGTGATAGAGAACGTATAAGGAGTTTACTCCC
TATCAGTGATAGAGAACGTATGACCAGTTTACTCCCTATCAGTGATAGAGAACGTATCTACAGTTTACTC
CCTATCAGTGATAGAGAACGTATATCCAGTTTACTCCCTATCAGTGATAGAGAACGTATAAGCTTTAGGC
GTGTACGGTGGGCGCCTATAAAAGCAGAGCTCGTTTAGTGAACCGTCAGATCGCCTGGAGCAATTCCACA
ACACTTTTGTCTTATACCAACTTTCCGTACCACTTCCTACCCTCGTAAAGGTCTAGAATGAGTAAAGGAG
AAGAACTTTTCACTGGAGTTGTCCCAATTCTTGTTGAATTAGATGGTGATGTTAATGGGTACAAATTTTC
TGTCAGTGGAGAGGGTGAAGGTGATGCAACATACGGAAAACTTACCCTTAAATTTATTTGCACTACTGGA
AAACTACCTGTTCCATGGCCAACACTTGTCACTACTCTCACTTATGGTGTTCAATGCTTTTCAAGATATC
CAGATCATATGAAGCGGCACGACTTCTTCAAGAGCGCCATGCCTGAGGGATACGTGCAGGAGAGGACCAT
CTTCTTCAAGGACGACGGGAACTACAAGACACGTGCTGAAGTCAAGTTTGAGGGAGACACCCTCGTCAAC
AGGATCGAGCTTAAGGGAATCGATTTCAAGGAGGACGGAAACATCCTCGGCCACAAGTTGGAATACAACT
ACAACTCCCACAACGTATACATCATGGCCGACAAGCAAAAGAACGGCATCAAAGCCAACTTCAAGACCCG
CCACAACATCGAAGACGGCGGCGTGCAACTCGCTGATCATTATCAACAAAATACTCCAATTGGCGATGAC
CCTGTCCTTTTACCAGACAACCATTACCTGTCCACACAATCTGCCCTTTCGAAAGATCCCAACGAAAAGA
GAGACCACATGGTCATTCTTGAGTTTGTAACGGCTGCTGGGATTACACATGGCATGGATGAACTATACAA
AGGTGGATCTGGGGGTAGCGGAGGATCAGGGGGTTCCGGAGGTTCTGGCGGAAGTAGCAAAGCGAAAATT
GGCATTGTGACCGTGAGCGATCGCGCGAGCGCGGGCATTACCGCAGATATTAGCGGCAAAGCCATTATTC
TGGCGCTGAATCTGTATCTGACCAGCGAATGGGAACCGATTTATCAGGTGATTCCGGATGAACAGAAAGT
TATTGAACGCACCCTGATTAAAATGGCGGATATTCAGGATTGTTGCCTGATTGTTACCACCGGCGGCACC
GGTCCGGCGAAACGTGATGTGACTCCTGAAGCAACTGAAGCGGTGTGCGATCGTATGATGCCGGGCTTTG
GCGAACTGATGCGCGCGGAAAGCCTGAAAGAAGTGCCGACCGCGATTCTGTCTCGCCAGACTGCGGGTCT
GAGAGGTGATAGCCTGATCGTGAACCTGCCGGGTGATCCGGCCAGCATTAGCGATTGCCTGCTGGCAGTG
TTTCCGGCAATTCCGTATTGCATTGATCTGATGGAAGGGCCGTATCTGGAATGCAACGAAGCGATGATCA
AACCGTTTCGCCCGAAAGCCAAAAAGCTTAGCCATGGCTTCCCGCCGGCGGTGGCGGCGCAGGATGATGG
CACGCTGCCCATGTCTTGTGCCCAGGAGAGCGGGATGGACCGTCACCCTGCAGCCTGTGCTTCTGCTAGG
ATCAATGTGTGATCTAGATTATTTATTGATCCTTATTTATTGATCCTTATTTATTGATCCTTATTTATTG
TCGGGGCGGCCGGCCGCTTCGAGCAGACATGATAAGATACATTGATGAGTTTGGACAAACCACAACTAGA
ATGCAGTGAAAAAAATGCTTTATTTGTGAAATTTGTGATGCTATTGCTTTATTTGTAACCATTATAAGCT
GCAATAAACAAGTTGATATCCTCGAGAGATCTAC
